>Addgene plasmid #23819 | pDONR223-PIK3R5 | depositor partial sequence | sequence record 11090 | Author sequence
ATGGACAGCGGCTACGTGGAGGACAGCGAGGAGAGCTCCTCCGAGTGGCCTTGGAGGCGTGGCAGCCAGG
AACGCCGAGGCCACCGCAGGCCTGGGCAGAAGTTCATCAGGATCTATAAACTCTTCAAGAGCACCAGCCA
GCTGGTACTGCGGAGGGACTCTCGGAGCCTGGAGGGCAGCTCGGACACGGCCCTGCCCCTGAGGCGGGCA
GGGAGCCTCTGCAGCCCCCTGGACGAACCAGTATCACCCCCTTCCCGGGCCCAGCGCTCCCGCTCCCTGC
CCCAGCCCAAACTCGGTACCCAGCTGCCCAGCTGGCTTCTGGCCCCTGCTTCACGCCCCCAGCGCCGCCG
CCCCTTCCTGAGTGGAGATGAGGATCCCAAGGCTTCCACGCTACGTGTTGTGGTCTTTGGCTCCGATCGG
ATTTCAGGGAAGGTGGCTCGGGCGTACAGCAACCTTCGGCGGCTGGAGAACAATCGCCCACTCCTCACAC
GGTTCTTCAAACTTCAGTTCTTCTACGTGCCTGTGAAGCGAAGTCATGGGACCAGCCCTGGTGCCTGTCC
ACCCCCTCGGAGCCAGACGCCCTCACCCCCGACAGACTCCCCTAGGCACGCCAGCCCTGGAGAGCTGGGC
ACCACCCCATGGGAGGAGAGCACCAATGACATCTCCCACTACCTCGGCATGCTGGACCCCTGGTATGAGC
GCAATGTACTGGGCCTCATGCACCTGCCCCCTGAAGTCCTGTGCCAGCAGTCCCTGAAGGCTGAAGCCCA
GGCCCTGGAGGGCTCCCCAACCCAGCTGCCCATCCTGGCTGACATGCTACTCTACTACTGCCGCTTTGCC
GCCAGACCGGTGCTGCTGCAAGTCTATCAGACCGAGCTGACCTTCATCACTGGGGAGAAGACGACAGAGA
TCTTCATCCACTCCTTGGAGCTGGGTCACTCCGCTGCCACACGTGCCATCAAGGCGTCAGGTCCTGGCAG
CAAGCGGCTGGGCATCGATGGCGACCGGGAGGCTGTTCCTCTAACACTACAGATTATTTACAGCAAGGGG
GCCATCAGTGGACGAAGTCGCTGGAGCAACCTGGAGAAGGTCTGTACCTCCGTGAACCTCAACAAGGCCT
GCCGGAAGCAGGAGGAGCTGGATTCCAGCATGGAGGCCCTGACGCTAAACCTGACAGAAGTGGTGAAAAG
GCAGAACTCCAAATCCAAGAAGGGCTTTAACCAGATTAGCACATCGCAGATCAAAGTGGACAAGGTGCAG
ATCATCGGCTCCAACAGCTGCCCCTTTGCTGTGTGCCTGGACCAGGATGAGAGAAAGATCCTGCAGAGTG
TAGTCAGATGTGAGGTCTCACCGTGCTACAAGCCAGAGAAGAGCGACCTCTCCTCACCACCCCAGACGCC
TCCTGACCTGCCGGCCCAGGCCGCACCTGATCTCTGCTCCCTTCTCTGCCTGCCCATCATGACTTTCAGT
GGAGCTCTGCCCTAG
