>Addgene plasmid #23819 | pDONR223-PIK3R5 | addgene partial sequence | sequence record 29636 | 23819 with M13rev
TCAGCTGGATGGCAAATAATGATTTTATTTTGACTGATAGTGACCTGTTCGTTGCAACAAATTGATAAGC
AATGCTTTCTTATAATGCCAACTTTGTACAAGAAATTGGGTAGGGCAGAGCTCCACTGAAAGTCATGATG
GGCAGGCAGAGAAGGGAGCAGAGATCAGGTGCGGCCTGGGCCGGCAGGTCAGGAGGCGTCTGGGGTGGTG
AGGAGAGGTCGCTCTTCTCTGGCTTGTAGCACGGTGAGACCTCACATCTGACTACACTCTGCAGGATCTT
TCTCTCATCCTGGTCCAGGCACACAGCAAAGGGGCAGCTGTTGGAGCCGATGATCTGCACCTTGTCCACT
TTGATCTGCGATGTGCTAATCTGGTTAAAGCCCTTCTTGGATTTGGAGTTCTGCCTTTTCACCACTTCTG
TCAGGTTTAGCGTCAGGGCCTCCATGCTGGAATCCAGCTCCTCCTGCTTCCGGCAGGCCTTGTTGAGGTT
CACGGAGGTACAGACCTTCTCCAGGTTGCTCCAGCGACTTCGTCCACTGATGGCCCCCTTGCTGTAAATA
ATCTGTAGTGTTAGAGGAACAGCCTCCCGGTCGCCATCGATGCCCAGCCGCTTGCTGCCAGGACCTGACG
CCTTGATGGCACGTGTGGCAGCGGAGTGACCCAGCTCCAAGGAGTGGATGAAGATCTCTGTCGTCTTCTC
CCCAGTGATG
