>Addgene plasmid #23819 | pDONR223-PIK3R5 | addgene partial sequence | sequence record 29637 | 23819 with M13pUC-fwd
CTCGGGCCCAAATAATGATTTTATTTTGACTGATAGTGACCTGTTCGTTGCAACAAATTGATGAGCAATG
CTTTTTTATAATGCCAACTTTGTACAAAAAAGTTGGCATGGACAGCGGCTACGTGGAGGACAGCGAGGAG
AGCTCCTCCGAGTGGCCTTGGAGGCGTGGCAGCCAGGAACGCCGAGGCCACCGCAGGCCTGGGCAGAAGT
TCATCAGGATCTATAAACTCTTCAAGAGCACCAGCCAGCTGGTACTGCGGAGGGACTCTCGGAGCCTGGA
GGGCAGCTCGGACACGGCCCTGCCCCTGAGGCGGGCAGGGAGCCTCTGCAGCCCCCTGGACGAACCAGTA
TCACCCCCTTCCCGGGCCCAGCGCTCCCGCTCCCTGCCCCAGCCCAAACTCGGTACCCAGCTGCCCAGCT
GGCTTCTGGCCCCTGCTTCACGCCCCCAGCGCCGCCGCCCCTTCCTGAGTGGAGATGAGGATCCCAAGGC
TTCCACGCTACGTGTTGTGGTCTTTGGCTCCGATCGGATTTCAGGGAAGGTGGCTCGGGCGTACAGCAAC
CTTCGGCGGCTGGAGAACAATCGCCCACTCCTCACACGGTTCTTCAAACTTCAGTTCTTCTACGTGCCTG
TGAAGCGAAGTCATGGGACCAGCCCTGGTGCCTGTCCACCCCCTCGGAGCCAGACGCCCTCACCCCCGAC
AGACTC
