[The description below was written by a language model from this plasmid's Addgene catalogue record.]
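Description:
pDONR223-PIK3R5 is a Gateway entry clone built on the Invitrogen pDONR223 donor backbone (about 5 kb without insert), carrying the human PIK3R5 open reading frame, which encodes the p101 regulatory subunit 5 of phosphoinositide-3-kinase. The plasmid is maintained in E. coli as a high-copy construct under spectinomycin selection. The insert is recorded as 1485 bp and was introduced by Gateway recombination. In a clone of this type the ORF is expected to sit between attL recombination sites, although no feature table is provided to confirm the site positions. The M13 forward and reverse priming sites listed for sequencing flank the cloning region.

The ORF has been deliberately cloned without a stop codon. This "open" configuration allows it to be moved by recombination into a destination vector that supplies a C-terminal epitope tag and the terminating codon, so the choice of tag can be made at the transfer step. The record lists no eukaryotic promoter or expression elements, and the depositors state explicitly that the plasmid should not be transfected directly. It serves only as a shuttle and archival source of the coding sequence. For mammalian expression, the depositors point to a companion set of four lentiviral Gateway destination vectors (pLX301 to pLX304), which are obtained separately. The clone is part of a kit of such ORF entry clones and is associated with a study of resistance to RAF inhibition through MAP kinase pathway reactivation.
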