Addgene plasmid #23819: pDONR223-PIK3R5
Depositing lab: William Hahn & David Root. Depositing organization: Dana-Farber Cancer Institute. Publication: COT drives resistance to RAF inhibition through MAP kinase pathway reactivation. Johannessen CM, Boehm JS, Kim SY, Thomas SR, Wardwell L, Johnson LA, Emery CM, Stransky N, Cogdill AP, Barretina J, Caponigro G, Hieronymus H, Murray RR, Salehi-Ashtiani K, Hill DE, Vidal M, Zhao JJ, Yang X, Alkan O, Kim S, Harris JL, Wilson CJ, Myer VE, Finan PM, Root DE, Roberts TM, Golub T, Flaherty KT, Dummer R, Weber BL, Sellers WR, Schlegel R, Wargo JA, Hahn WC, Garraway LA. Nature. 2010 Dec 16;468(7326):968-72. doi: 10.1038/nature09627 PubMed 21107320.
Backbone
  Vector backbone: pDONR223
  Backbone manufacturer: Invitrogen
  Backbone size w/o insert (bp): 5005
  Vector type: Gateway Donor vector
Growth in bacteria
  Bacterial resistance: Spectinomycin, 50 μg/mL
  Growth temperature: 37°C
  Growth strain: DH5alpha
  Copy number: High Copy
Gene/Insert
  Gene/Insert name: PIK3R5 (alt name: phosphoinositide-3-kinase, regulatory subunit 5, p101)
  Species: H. sapiens (human)
  Insert size (bp): 1485
  Entrez Gene: PIK3R5 (a.k.a. F730038I15Rik, FOAP-2, P101-PI3K, p101)
  Cloning method: Gateway Cloning
  Sequencing primers: 5′ M13pUC-fwd; 3′ M13rev
Terms and licenses: Academic/Nonprofit Terms; Industry Terms: Not Available to Industry
Depositor comments: The ORF has no Stop codon. This design enables easy recombination into a destination vector to add an epitope tag of choice and Stop codon to the ORF. Do NOT use this plasmid directly for transfections. A set of 4 custom lentiviral vectors is available ( pLX301 (http://www.addgene.org/25895/) , pLX302 (http://www.addgene.org/25896/) , pLX303 (http://www.addgene.org/25897/) , pLX304 (http://www.addgene.org/25890/) ) to be used to express these ORFs in mammalian cells. These plasmids are not included in the kit and must be ordered separately.
How to cite: pDONR223-PIK3R5 was a gift from William Hahn & David Root (Addgene plasmid # 23819 ; http://n2t.net/addgene:23819 ; RRID:Addgene_23819)
